Addgene plasmid #106433: pUBQ10::ZF2CACTA1_3xFLAG_TET1cd
Purpose: pUBQ10 driven Zinc Finger human TET1 catalytic domain fusion that targets the CACTA1 promoter in arabidopsis
Depositing lab: Steven Jacobsen. Depositing organization: University of California, Los Angeles (UCLA). Publication: Targeted DNA demethylation of the Arabidopsis genome using the human TET1 catalytic domain. Gallego-Bartolome J, Gardiner J, Liu W, Papikian A, Ghoshal B, Kuo HY, Zhao JM, Segal DJ, Jacobsen SE. Proc Natl Acad Sci U S A. 2018 Feb 27;115(9):E2125-E2134. doi: 10.1073/pnas.1716945115. Epub 2018 Feb 14. PubMed 29444862.
Backbone
  Vector backbone: pMDC123
  Vector type: Plant Expression, Synthetic Biology
  Selectable markers: Basta
Growth in bacteria
  Bacterial resistance: Spectinomycin, 50 μg/mL
  Growth temperature: 37°C
  Growth strain: DH5alpha
  Copy number: Unknown
Gene/Insert
  Gene/Insert name: pUBQ10::ZF1CACTA1_3xFLAG_TET1cd
  Species: H. sapiens (human), A. thaliana (mustard weed), Synthetic
  Insert size (bp): 5676
  Entrez Gene: TET1 (a.k.a. CXXC6, LCX, bA119F7.1)
  Tag / fusion protein: 3xFLAG
Resource information
  A portion of this plasmid was derived from a plasmid made by: The catalytic domain of the TET1 protein (TET1cd) was amplified from the plasmid pJFA334E9, a gift from Keith Joung (Addgene plasmid # 49237)
Terms and licenses: Academic/Nonprofit Terms; Industry Terms: Not Available to Industry
How to cite: pUBQ10::ZF2CACTA1_3xFLAG_TET1cd was a gift from Steven Jacobsen (Addgene plasmid # 106433 ; http://n2t.net/addgene:106433 ; RRID:Addgene_106433)
