[The description below was written by a language model from this plasmid's Addgene catalogue record.]
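Description:
pUBQ10::ZF2CACTA1_3xFLAG_TET1cd is a plant expression construct built on the pMDC123 backbone and intended for use in Arabidopsis thaliana. In bacteria it is selected with spectinomycin, and transformed plants are selected with Basta (glufosinate herbicide resistance). The record lists the copy number as unknown and includes no feature table, so origins of replication, T-DNA borders and terminator elements cannot be confirmed from the information given.

The payload is an insert of about 5.7 kb in which the Arabidopsis UBQ10 promoter, a strong and broadly active polyubiquitin promoter, drives a three-part fusion protein. This protein comprises a synthetic zinc finger DNA-binding array designed to recognise the promoter of the CACTA1 transposable element, a 3xFLAG epitope tag, and the catalytic domain of human TET1. TET1 is a dioxygenase that oxidises 5-methylcytosine, starting a pathway that leads to loss of DNA methylation. Tethering its catalytic domain to a zinc finger therefore directs demethylation to the chosen locus. The 3xFLAG tag allows the fusion to be detected by immunoblotting or used in chromatin immunoprecipitation. The TET1 catalytic domain was amplified from a previously deposited plasmid.

The plasmid name specifies ZF2CACTA1, whereas the insert field reads ZF1CACTA1. The record does not resolve which of the two zinc finger designs is present, although the name suggests the second. The construct is used for targeted epigenome editing in Arabidopsis, specifically to remove methylation at the CACTA1 promoter and examine the consequences for transposon silencing and expression.
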