>Addgene plasmid #106433 | pUBQ10::ZF2CACTA1_3xFLAG_TET1cd | addgene full sequence | sequence record 205504 | Addgene NGS Result
AATGTTTAACTTTGTTTTAGGGCGACTGCCCTGCTGCGTAACATCGTTGCTGCTCCATAACATCAAACAT
CGACCCACGGCGTAACGCGCTTGCTGCTTGGATGCCCGAGGCATAGACTGTACCCCAAAAAAACAGTCAT
AACAAGCCATGAAAACCGCCACTGCGCCGTTACCACCGCTGCGTTCGGTCAAGGTTCTGGACCAGTTGCG
TGAGCGCATGGCGCCGGCGGTCGAGTGGCGACGGCGCGGCTTGTCCGCGCCCTGGTAGATTGCCTGGCCG
TAGGCCAGCCATTTTTGAGCGGCCAGCGGCCGCGATAGGCCGACGCGAAGCGGCGGGGCGTAGGGAGCGC
AGCGACCGAAGGGTAGGCGCTTTTTGCAGCTCTTCGGCTGTGCGCTGGCCAGACAGTTATGCACAGGCCA
GGCGGGTTTTAAGAGTTTTAATAAGTTTTAAAGAGTTTTAGGCGGAAAAATCGCCTTTTTTCTCTTTTAT
ATCAGTCACTTACATGTGTGACCGGTTCCCAATGTACGGCTTTGGGTTCCCAATGTACGGGTTCCGGTTC
CCAATGTACGGCTTTGGGTTCCCAATGTACGTGCTATCCACAGGAAAGAGACCTTTTCGACCTTTTTCCC
CTGCTAGGGCAATTTGCCCTAGCATCTGCTCCGTACATTAGGAACCGGCGGATGCTTCGCCCTCGATCAG
GTTGCGGTAGCGCATGACTAGGATCGGGCCAGCCTGCCCCGCCTCCTCCTTCAAATCGTACTCCGGCAGG
TCATTTGACCCGATCAGCTTGCGCACGGTGAAACAGAACTTCTTGAACTCTCCGGCGCTGCCACTGCGTT
CGTAGATCGTCTTGAACAACCATCTGGCTTCTGCCTTGCCTGCGGCGCGGCGTGCCAGGCGGTAGAGAAA
ACGGCCGATGCCGGGATCGATCAAAAAGTAATCGGGGTGAACCGTCAGCACGTCCGGGTTCTTGCCTTCT
GTGATCTCGCGGTACATCCAATCAGCTAGCTCGATCTCGATGTACTCCGGCCGCCCGGTTTCGCTCTTTA
CGATCTTGTAGCGGCTAATCAAGGCTTCACCCTCGGATACCGTCACCAGGCGGCCGTTCTTGGCCTTCTT
CGTACGCTGCATGGCAACGTGCGTGGTGTTTAACCGAATGCAGGTTTCTACCAGGTCGTCTTTCTGCTTT
CCGCCATCGGCTCGCCGGCAGAACTTGAGTACGTCCGCAACGTGTGGACGGAACACGCGGCCGGGCTTGT
CTCCCTTCCCTTCCCGGTATCGGTTCATGGATTCGGTTAGATGGGAAACCGCCATCAGTACCAGGTCGTA
ATCCCACACACTGGCCATGCCGGCCGGCCCTGCGGAAACCTCTACGTGCCCGTCTGGAAGCTCGTAGCGG
ATCACCTCGCCAGCTCGTCGGTCACGCTTCGACAGACGGAAAACGGCCACGTCCATGATGCTGCGACTAT
CGCGGGTGCCCACGTCATAGAGCATCGGAACGAAAAAATCTGGTTGCTCGTCGCCCTTGGGCGGCTTCCT
AATCGACGGCGCACCGGCTGCCGGCGGTTGCCGGGATTCTTTGCGGATTCGATCAGCGGCCGCTTGCCAC
GATTCACCGGGGCGTGCTTCTGCCTCGATGCGTTGCCGCTGGGCGGCCTGCGCGGCCTTCAACTTCTCCA
CCAGGTCATCACCCAGCGCCGCGCCGATTTGTACCGGGCCGGATGGTTTGCGACCGCTCACGCCGATTCC
TCGGGCTTGGGGGTTCCAGTGCCATTGCAGGGCCGGCAGGCAACCCAGCCGCTTACGCCTGGCCAACCGC
CCGTTCCTCCACACATGGGGCATTCCACGGCGTCGGTGCCTGGTTGTTCTTGATTTTCCATGCCGCCTCC
TTTAGCCGCTAAAATTCATCTACTCATTTATTCATTTGCTCATTTACTCTGGTAGCTGCGCGATGTATTC
AGATAGCAGCTCGGTAATGGTCTTGCCTTGGCGTACCGCGTACATCTTCAGCTTGGTGTGATCCTCCGCC
GGCAACTGAAAGTTGACCCGCTTCATGGCTGGCGTGTCTGCCAGGCTGGCCAACGTTGCAGCCTTGCTGC
TGCGTGCGCTCGGACGGCCGGCACTTAGCGTGTTTGTGCTTTTGCTCATTTTCTCTTTACCTCATTAACT
CAAATGAGTTTTGATTTAATTTCAGCGGCCAGCGCCTGGACCTCGCGGGCAGCGTCGCCCTCGGGTTCTG
ATTCAAGAACGGTTGTGCCGGCGGCGGCAGTGCCTGGGTAGCTCACGCGCTGCGTGATACGGGACTCAAG
AATGGGCAGCTCGTACCCGGCCAGCGCCTCGGCAACCTCACCGCCGATGCGCGTGCCTTTGATCGCCCGC
GACACGACAAAGGCCGCTTGTAGCCTTCCATCCGTGACCTCAATGCGCTGCTTAACCAGCTCCACCAGGT
CGGCGGTGGCCCATATGTCGTAAGGGCTTGGCTGCACCGGAATCAGCACGAAGTCGGCTGCCTTGATCGC
GGACACAGCCAAGTCCGCCGCCTGGGGCGCTCCGTCGATCACTACGAAGTCGCGCCGGCCGATGGCCTTC
ACGTCGCGGTCAATCGTCGGGCGGTCGATGCCGACAACGGTTAGCGGTTGATCTTCCCGCACGGCCGCCC
AATCGCGGGCACTGCCCTGGGGATCGGAATCGACTAACAGAACATCGGCCCCGGCGAGTTGCAGGGCGCG
GGCTAGATGGGTTGCGATGGTCGTCTTGCCTGACCCGCCTTTCTGGTTAAGTACAGCGATAACCTTCATG
CGTTCCCCTTGCGTATTTGTTTATTTACTCATCGCATCATATACGCAGCGACCGCATGACGCAAGCTGTT
TTACTCAAATACACATCACCTTTTTAGACGGCGGCGCTCGGTTTCTTCAGCGGCCAAGCTGGCCGGCCAG
GCCGCCAGCTTGGCATCAGACAAACCGGCCAGGATTTCATGCAGCCGCACGGTTGAGACGTGCGCGGGCG
GCTCGAACACGTACCCGGCCGCGATCATCTCCGCCTCGATCTCTTCGGTAATGAAAAACGGTTCGTCCTG
GCCGTCCTGGTGCGGTTTCATGCTTGTTCCTCTTGGCGTTCATTCTCGGCGGCCGCCAGGGCGTCGGCCT
CGGTCAATGCGTCCTCACGGAAGGCACCGCGCCGCCTGGCCTCGGTGGGCGTCACTTCCTCGCTGCGCTC
AAGTGCGCGGTACAGGGTCGAGCGATGCACGCCAAGCAGTGCAGCCGCCTCTTTCACGGTGCGGCCTTCC
TGGTCGATCAGCTCGCGGGCGTGCGCGATCTGTGCCGGGGTGAGGGTAGGGCGGGGGCCAAACTTCACGC
CTCGGGCCTTGGCGGCCTCGCGCCCGCTCCGGGTGCGGTCGATGATTAGGGAACGCTCGAACTCGGCAAT
GCCGGCGAACACGGTCAACACCATGCGGCCGGCCGGCGTGGTGGTGTCGGCCCACGGCTCTGCCAGGCTA
CGCAGGCCCGCGCCGGCCTCCTGGATGCGCTCGGCAATGTCCAGTAGGTCGCGGGTGCTGCGGGCCAGGC
GGTCTAGCCTGGTCACTGTCACAACGTCGCCAGGGCGTAGGTGGTCAAGCATCCTGGCCAGCTCCGGGCG
GTCGCGCCTGGTGCCGGTGATCTTCTCGGAAAACAGCTTGGTGCAGCCGGCCGCGTGCAGTTCGGCCCGT
TGGTTGGTCAAGTCCTGGTCGTCGGTGCTGACGCGGGCATAGCCCAGCAGGCCAGCGGCGGCGCTCTTGT
TCATGGCGTAATGTCTCCGGTTCTAGTCGCAAGTATTCTACTTTATGCGACTAAAACACGCGACAAGAAA
ACGCCAGGAAAAGGGCAGGGCGGCAGCCTGTCGCGTAACTTAGGACTTGTGCGACATGTCGTTTTCAGAA
GACGGCTGCACTGAACGTCAGAAGCCGACTGCACTATAGCAGCGGAGGGGTTGGATCAAAGTACTTTGAT
CCCGAGGGGAACCCTGTGGTTGGCATGCACATACAAATGGACGAACGGATAAACCTTTTCACGCCCTTTT
AAATATCCGATTATTCTAATAAACGCTCTTTTCTCTTAGGTTTACCCGCCAATATATCCTGTCAAACACT
GATAGTTTAAACTGAAGGCGGGAAACGACAATCTGATCCAAGCTCAAGCTGCTCTAGCATTCGCCATTCA
GGCTGCGCAACTGTTGGGAAGGGCGATCGGTGCGGGCCTCTTCGCTATTACGCCAGCTGGCGAAAGGGGG
ATGTGCTGCAAGGCGATTAAGTTGGGTAACGCCAGGGTTTTCCCAGTCACGACGTTGTAAAACGACGGCC
AGTGCCAAGCTTGCATGCCTGCAGGTCGACTCTAGAGGATCCCCGGGTACCGGGCCCCCCCTCGAGGCGC
GAGTCTAGCTCAACAGAGCTTTTAACCCAAATTGGTACAATAGAATACAACTTTAGATCATAATTCTCAA
AAGAAAGAGATTCCTTAGCTATTCTATCTGCCACTCCATTTCCTTCTCGGCTTGTATGCACAAGCATAAA
ATCCTCAAACTTGCTAAGTAGATACTTTATGTCTTGGATAATTGGATTGAGACTTGACAAGCATAACTTT
CATGTAACCAAAGACACAAGTTGCTGAGAATCCACCTCAAAAATGATCTTCCTATAATTGAATCGGGATA
ATGACAGCACAGCCCATCTAAGAGCCTCCACTTCTACTTCCAGCACGCTTCTTACTTTTACCACAGCTCT
TGCACCTAACCATAACACCTTCCCTGTATGATCGCGAAGCACCCACCCTAAGCCACATTTTAATCCTTCT
GTTGGCCATGCCCCATCAAAGTTGCACTTAACCCAAGATTGTGGTGGAGCTTCCCATGTTTCTCGTCTGT
CCCGACGGTGTTGTGGTTGGTGCTTTCCTTACATTCTGAGCCTCTTTCCTTCTAATCCACTCATCTGCAT
CTTCTTGTGTCCTTACTAATACCTCATTGGTTCCAAATTCCCTCCCTTTAAGCACCAGCTCGTTTCTGTT
CTTCCACAGCCTCCCAAGTATCCAAGGGACTAAAGCCTCCACATTCTTCAGATCAGGATATTCTTGTTTA
AGATGTTGAACTCTATGGAGGTTTGTATGAACTGATGATCTAGGACCGGATAAGTTCCCTTCTTCATAGC
GAACTTATTCAAAGAATGTTTTGTGTATCATTCTTGTTACATTGTTATTAATGAAAAAATATTATTGGTC
ATTGGGCTGAACACGAGTGTTAAATATGGACCAGGCCCCAAATAAGATCCATTGATATATGAATTAAATA
ACAAGAATAAATCGAGTCACCAAACCACTTGCCTTTTTTAACGAGACTTGTTCACCAACTTGATACAAAA
GTCATTATCCTATGCAAATCAATAATCATACAAAAATATCCAATAACACTAAAAAATTAAAAGAAATGGA
TAATTTCACAATATGTTATACGATAAAGAAGTTACTTTTCCAAGAAATTCACTGATTTTATAAGCCCACT
TGCATTAGATAAATGGCAAAAAAAAACAAAAAGGAAAAGAAATAAAGCACGAAGAATTCTAGAAAATACG
AAATACGCTTCAATGCAGTGGGACCCACGGTTCAATTATTGCCAATTTTCAGCTCCACCGTATATTTAAA
AAATAAAACGATAATGCTAAAAAAATATAAATCGTAACGATCGTTAAATCTCAACGGCTGGATCTTATGA
CGACCGTTAGAAATTGTGGTTGTCGACGAGTCAGTAATAAACGGCGTCAAAGTGGTTGCAGCCGGCACAC
ACGAGTCGTGTTTATCAACTCAAAGCACAAATACTTTTCCTCAACCTAAAAATAAGGCAATTAGCCAAAA
ACAACTTTGCGTGTAAACAACGCTCAATACACGTGTCATTTTATTATTAGCTATTGCTTCACCGCCTTAG
CTTTCTCGTGACCTAGTCGTCCTCGTCTTTTCTTCTTCTTCTTCTATAAAACAATACCCAAAGAGCTCTT
CTTCTTCACAATTCAGATTTCAATTTCTCAAAATCTTAAAAACTTTCTCTCAATTCTCTCTACCGTGATC
AAGGTAAATTTCTGTGTTCCTTATTCTCTCAAAATCTTCGATTTTGTTTTCGTTCGATCCCAATTTCGTA
TATGTTCTTTGGTTTAGATTCTGTTAATCTTAGATCGAAGACGATTTTCTGGGTTTGATCGTTAGATATC
ATCTTAATTCTCGATTAGGGTTTCATAGATATCATCCGATTTGTTCAAATAATTTGAGTTTTGTCGAATA
ATTACTCTTCGATTTGTGATTTCTATCTAGATCTGGTGTTAGTTTCTAGTTTGTGCGATCGAATTTGTCG
ATTAATCTGAGTTTTTCTGATTAACAGATGGTTGAGAAGCCCTATAAGTGCCCCGAGTGTGGGAAGTCTT
TCAGCAGGGAAGATAACCTCCACACTCATCAAAGAACGCATACGGGAGAAAAGCCTTACAAATGTCCGGA
ATGTGGGAAATCATTCAGCCAATCAAGCAATCTCGTGAGACATCAACGTACACATACAGGGGAAAAACCA
TATAAGTGCCCCGAATGCGGTAAGTCATTTTCACACCGTACTACTCTGACAAACCATCAACGTACCCATA
CTGGGGAGAAGCCTTATAAATGTCCTGAGTGTGGGAAGAGCTTCTCTCAGAGGGCGCATTTGGAGCGTCA
CCAGAGGACACATACCGGCGAAAAACCGTACAAATGTCCTGAATGTGGAAAGTCATTCTCACGTAGTGAC
AATCTCGTCAGGCACCAGCGTACTCATACTGGAGAGAAACCCTACAAGTGTCCTGAATGTGGTAAGTCCT
TCAGTCAATCCTCCAGCCTAGTGAGACATCAAAGGACGCATACCGGGAACCGCGCCAAGCTTGGTACCGA
CTACAAAGACGATGACGACAAAGACTACAAAGACGATGACGACAAAGACTACAAAGACGATGACGACAAA
GGATCCCTTGAGGTTCTTTTCGGCGCGCCAAGCTATCAAACAAGTTTGTACAAAAAAGCAGGCTCCGCGG
CCGCCCCCTTCACCATGGGATCCCTGCCCACCTGCAGCTGTCTTGATCGAGTTATACAAAAAGACAAAGG
CCCATATTATACACACCTTGGGGCAGGACCAAGTGTTGCTGCTGTCAGGGAAATCATGGAGAATAGGTAT
GGTCAAAAAGGAAACGCAATAAGGATAGAAATAGTAGTGTACACCGGTAAAGAAGGGAAAAGCTCTCATG
GGTGTCCAATTGCTAAGTGGGTTTTAAGAAGAAGCAGTGATGAAGAAAAAGTTCTTTGTTTGGTCCGGCA
GCGTACAGGCCACCACTGTCCAACTGCTGTGATGGTGGTGCTCATCATGGTGTGGGATGGCATCCCTCTT
CCAATGGCCGACCGGCTATACACAGAGCTCACAGAGAATCTAAAGTCATACAATGGGCACCCTACCGACA
GAAGATGCACCCTCAATGAAAATCGTACCTGTACATGTCAAGGAATTGATCCAGAGACTTGTGGAGCTTC
ATTCTCTTTTGGCTGTTCATGGAGTATGTACTTTAATGGCTGTAAGTTTGGTAGAAGCCCAAGCCCCAGA
AGATTTAGAATTGATCCAAGCTCTCCCTTACATGAAAAAAACCTTGAAGATAACTTACAGAGTTTGGCTA
CACGATTAGCTCCAATTTATAAGCAGTATGCTCCAGTAGCTTACCAAAATCAGGTGGAATATGAAAATGT
TGCCCGAGAATGTCGGCTTGGCAGCAAGGAAGGTCGACCCTTCTCTGGGGTCACTGCTTGCCTGGACTTC
TGTGCTCATCCCCACAGGGACATTCACAACATGAATAATGGAAGCACTGTGGTTTGTACCTTAACTCGAG
AAGATAACCGCTCTTTGGGTGTTATTCCTCAAGATGAGCAGCTCCATGTGCTACCTCTTTATAAGCTTTC
AGACACAGATGAGTTTGGCTCCAAGGAAGGAATGGAAGCCAAGATCAAATCTGGGGCCATCGAGGTCCTG
GCACCCCGCCGCAAAAAAAGAACGTGTTTCACTCAGCCTGTTCCCCGTTCTGGAAAGAAGAGGGCTGCGA
TGATGACAGAGGTTCTTGCACATAAGATAAGGGCAGTGGAAAAGAAACCTATTCCCCGAATCAAGCGGAA
GAATAACTCAACAACAACAAACAACAGTAAGCCTTCGTCACTGCCAACCTTAGGGAGTAACACTGAGACC
GTGCAACCTGAAGTAAAAAGTGAAACCGAACCCCATTTTATCTTAAAAAGTTCAGACAACACTAAAACTT
ATTCGCTGATGCCATCCGCTCCTCACCCAGTGAAAGAGGCATCTCCAGGCTTCTCCTGGTCCCCGAAGAC
TGCTTCAGCCACACCAGCTCCACTGAAGAATGACGCAACAGCCTCATGCGGGTTTTCAGAAAGAAGCAGC
ACTCCCCACTGTACGATGCCTTCGGGAAGACTCAGTGGTGCCAATGCTGCAGCTGCTGATGGCCCTGGCA
TTTCACAGCTTGGCGAAGTGGCTCCTCTCCCCACCCTGTCTGCTCCTGTGATGGAGCCCCTCATTAATTC
TGAGCCTTCCACTGGTGTGACTGAGCCGCTAACGCCTCATCAGCCAAACCACCAGCCCTCCTTCCTCACC
TCTCCTCAAGACCTTGCCTCTTCTCCAATGGAAGAAGATGAGCAGCATTCTGAAGCAGATGAGCCTCCAT
CAGACGAACCCCTATCTGATGACCCCCTGTCACCTGCTGAGGAGAAATTGCCCCACATTGATGAGTATTG
GTCAGACAGTGAGCACATCTTTTTGGATGCAAATATTGGTGGGGTGGCCATCGCACCTGCTCACGGCTCG
GTTTTGATTGAGTGTGCCCGGCGAGAGCTGCACGCTACCACTCCTGTTGAGCACCCCAACCGTAATCATC
CAACCCGCCTCTCCCTTGTCTTTTACCAGCACAAAAACCTAAATAAGCCCCAACATGGTTTTGAACTAAA
CAAGATTAAGTTTGAGGCTAAAGAAGCTAAGAATAAGAAAATGAAGGCCTCAGAGCAAAAAGACCAGGCA
GCTAATGAAGGTCCAGAACAGTCCTCTGAAGTAAATGAATTGAACCAAATTCCTTCTCATAAAGCATTAA
CATTAACCCATGACAATGTTGTCACCGTGTCCCCTTATGCTCTCACACACGTTGCGGGGCCCTATAACCA
TTGGGTCTGAAAGGGTGGGCGCGCCGACCCAGCTTTCTTGTACAAAGTGGTTCGATAATTCTTAATTAAC
TAGTTCTAGAGCGGCCGCCACCGCGGTGGAGCTCCTAGGTGAGTCTAGAGAGTTAATTAAGACCCGGGAC
TAGTCCCTAGAGTCCTGCTTTAATGAGATATGCGAGACGCCTATGATCGCATGATATTTGCTTTCAATTC
TGTTGTGCACGTTGTAAAAAACCTGAGCATGTGTAGCTCAGATCCTTACCGCCGGTTTCGGTTCATTCTA
ATGAATATATCACCCGTTACTATCGTATTTTTATGAATAATATTCTCCGTTCAATTTACTGATTGTACCC
TACTACTTATATGTACAATATTAAAATGAAAACAATATATTGTGCTGAATAGGTTTATAGCGACATCTAT
GATAGAGCGCCACAATAACAAACAATTGCGTTTTATTATTACAAATCCAATTTTAAAAAAAGCGGCAGAA
CCGGTCAAACCTAAAAGACTGATTACATAAATCTTATTCAAATTTCAAAAGTGCCCCAGGGGCTAGTATC
TACGACACACCGAGCGGCGAACTAATAACGCTCACTGAAGGGAACTCCGGTTCCCCGCCGGCGCGCATGG
GTGAGATTCCTTGAAGTTGAGTATTGGCCGTCCGCTCTACCGAAAGTTACGGGCACCATTCAACCCGGTC
CAGCACGGCGGCCGGGTAACCGACTTGCTGCCCCGAGAATTATGCAGCATTTTTTTGGTGTATGTGGGCC
CCAAATGAAGTGCAGGTCAAACCTTGACAGTGACGACAAATCGTTGGGCGGGTCCAGGGCGAATTTTGCG
ACGAGCTCGAATTCGTAATCATGTCATAGCTGTTTCCTGTGTGAAATTGTTATCCGCTCACAATTCCACA
CAACATACGAGCCGGAAGCATAAAGTGTAAAGCCTGGGGTGCCTAATGAGTGAGCTAACTCACATTAATT
GCGTTGCGCTCACTGCCCGCTTTCCAGTCGGGAAACCTGTCGTGCCAGCTGCATTAATGAATCGGCCAAC
GCGCGGGGAGAGGCGGTTTGCGTATTGGCTAGAGCAGCTTGCCAACATGGTGGAGCACGACACTCTCGTC
TACTCCAAGAATATCAAAGATACAGTCTCAGAAGACCAAAGGGCTATTGAGACTTTTCAACAAAGGGTAA
TATCGGGAAACCTCCTCGGATTCCATTGCCCAGCTATCTGTCACTTCATCAAAAGGACAGTAGAAAAGGA
AGGTGGCACCTACAAATGCCATCATTGCGATAAAGGAAAGGCTATCGTTCAAGATGCCTCTGCCGACAGT
GGTCCCAAAGATGGACCCCCACCCACGAGGAGCATCGTGGAAAAAGAAGACGTTCCAACCACGTCTTCAA
AGCAAGTGGATTGATGTGAACATGGTGGAGCACGACACTCTCGTCTACTCCAAGAATATCAAAGATACAG
TCTCAGAAGACCAAAGGGCTATTGAGACTTTTCAACAAAGGGTAATATCGGGAAACCTCCTCGGATTCCA
TTGCCCAGCTATCTGTCACTTCATCAAAAGGACAGTAGAAAAGGAAGGTGGCACCTACAAATGCCATCAT
TGCGATAAAGGAAAGGCTATCGTTCAAGATGCCTCTGCCGACAGTGGTCCCAAAGATGGACCCCCACCCA
CGAGGAGCATCGTGGAAAAAGAAGACGTTCCAACCACGTCTTCAAAGCAAGTGGATTGATGTGATATCTC
CACTGACGTAAGGGATGACGCACAATCCCACTATCCTTCGCAAGACCCTTCCTCTATATAAGGAAGTTCA
TTTCATTTGGAGAGGACACGCTGAAATCACCAGTCTCTCTCTACAAATCTATCTCTCTCGAGTCTACCAT
GAGCCCAGAACGACGCCCGGCCGACATCCGCCGTGCCACCGAGGCGGACATGCCGGCGGTCTGCACCATC
GTCAACCACTACATCGAGACAAGCACGGTCAACTTCCGTACCGAGCCGCAGGAACCGCAGGAGTGGACGG
ACGACCTCGTCCGTCTGCGGGAGCGCTATCCCTGGCTCGTCGCCGAGGTGGACGGCGAGGTCGCCGGCAT
CGCCTACGCGGGCCCCTGGAAGGCACGCAACGCCTACGACTGGACGGCCGAGTCGACCGTGTACGTCTCC
CCCCGCCACCAGCGGACGGGACTGGGCTCCACGCTCTACACCCACCTGCTGAAGTCCCTGGAGGCACAGG
GCTTCAAGAGCGTGGTCGCTGTCATCGGGCTGCCCAACGACCCGAGCGTGCGCATGCACGAGGCGCTCGG
ATATGCCCCCCGCGGCATGCTGCGGGCGGCCGGCTTCAAGCACGGGAACTGGCATGACGTGGGTTTCTGG
CAGCTGGACTTCAGCCTGCCGGTACCGCCCCGTCCGGTCCTGCCCGTCACCGAGATTTGACTCGAGTTTC
TCCATAATAATGTGTGAGTAGTTCCCAGATAAGGGAATTAGGGTTCCTATAGGGTTTCGCTCATGTGTTG
AGCATATAAGAAACCCTTAGTATGTATTTGTATTTGTAAAATACTTCTATCAATAAAATTTCTAATTCCT
AAAACCAAAATCCAGTACTAAAATCCAGATCCCCCGAATTAATTCGGCGTTAATTCAGTACATTAAAAAC
GTCCGCAATGTGTTATTAAGTTGTCTAAGCGTCAATTTGTTTACACCACAATATATCCTGCCACCAGCCA
GCCAACAGCTCCCCGACCGGCAGCTCGGCACAAAATCACCACTCGATACAGGCAGCCCATCAGTCCGGGA
CGGCGTCAGCGGGAGAGCCGTTGTAAGGCGGCAGACTTTGCTCATGTTACCGATGCTATTCGGAAGAACG
GCAACTAAGCTGCCGGGTTTGAAACACGGATGATCTCGCGGAGGGTAGCATGTTGATTGTAACGATGACA
GAGCGTTGCTGCCTGTGATCACCGCGGTTTCAAAATCGGCTCCGTCGATACTATGTTATACGCCAACTTT
GAAAACAACTTTGAAAAAGCTGTTTTCTGGTATTTAAGGTTTTAGAATGCAAGGAACAGTGAATTGGAGT
TCGTCTTGTTATAATTAGCTTCTTGGGGTATCTTTAAATACTGTAGAAAAGAGGAAGGAAATAATAAATG
GCTAAAATGAGAATATCACCGGAATTGAAAAAACTGATCGAAAAATACCGCTGCGTAAAAGATACGGAAG
GAATGTCTCCTGCTAAGGTATATAAGCTGGTGGGAGAAAATGAAAACCTATATTTAAAAATGACGGACAG
CCGGTATAAAGGGACCACCTATGATGTGGAACGGGAAAAGGACATGATGCTATGGCTGGAAGGAAAGCTG
CCTGTTCCAAAGGTCCTGCACTTTGAACGGCATGATGGCTGGAGCAATCTGCTCATGAGTGAGGCCGATG
GCGTCCTTTGCTCGGAAGAGTATGAAGATGAACAAAGCCCTGAAAAGATTATCGAGCTGTATGCGGAGTG
CATCAGGCTCTTTCACTCCATCGACATATCGGATTGTCCCTATACGAATAGCTTAGACAGCCGCTTAGCC
GAATTGGATTACTTACTGAATAACGATCTGGCCGATGTGGATTGCGAAAACTGGGAAGAAGACACTCCAT
TTAAAGATCCGCGCGAGCTGTATGATTTTTTAAAGACGGAAAAGCCCGAAGAGGAACTTGTCTTTTCCCA
CGGCGACCTGGGAGACAGCAACATCTTTGTGAAAGATGGCAAAGTAAGTGGCTTTATTGATCTTGGGAGA
AGCGGCAGGGCGGACAAGTGGTATGACATTGCCTTCTGCGTCCGGTCGATCAGGGAGGATATCGGGGAAG
AACAGTATGTCGAGCTATTTTTTGACTTACTGGGGATCAAGCCTGATTGGGAGAAAATAAAATATTATAT
TTTACTGGATGAATTGTTTTAGTACCTAGAATGCATGACCAAAATCCCTTAACGCTGATGAATCCCCTAA
TGATTTTTATCAAAATCATTAAGTTAAGGTAGATACACATCTTGTCATATGATCAAATGGTTTCGCCAAA
AATCAATAATCAGACAACAAAATGTGCGAACTCGATATTTTACACGACTCTCTTTACCAATTCTGCCCCG
AATTACACTTAAAACGACTCAACAGCTTAACGTTGGCTTGCCACGCCTTACTTGACTGTAAAACTCTCAC
TCTTACCGAACTTGGCCGTAACCTGCCAACCAAAGCGAGAACAAAACATAACATCAAACGAATCGACCGA
TTGTTAGGTAATCGTCACCTCCACAAAGAGCGACTCGCTGTATACCGTTGGCATGCTAGCTTTATCTGTT
CGGGCAATACGATGCCCATTGTACTTGTTGACTGGTCTGATATCCGTGAGCAAAAACGGCTTATGGTATT
GCGAGCTTCAGTCGCACTACACGGTCGTTCTGTTACTCTTTATGAGAAAGCGTTCCCGCTTTCAGAGCAA
TGTTCAAAGAAAGCTCATGACCAATTTCTAGCCGACCTTGCGAGCATTCTACCGAGTAACACCACACCGC
TCATTGTCAGTGATGCTGGCTTTAAAGTGCCATGGTATAAATCCGTTGAGAAGCTGGGTTGGTACTGGTT
AAGTCGAGTAAGAGGAAAAGTACAATATGCAGACCTAGGAGCGGAAAACTGGAAACCTATCAGCAACTTA
CATGATATGTCATCTAGTCACTCAAAGACTTTAGGCTATAAGAGGCTGACTAAAAGCAATCCAATCTCAT
GCCAAATTCTATTGTATAAATCTCGCTCTAAAGGCCGAAAAAATCAGCGCTCGACACGGACTCATTGTCA
CCACCCGTCACCTAAAATCTACTCAGCGTCGGCAAAGGAGCCATGGATTCTAGCAACTAACTTACCTGTT
GAAATTCGAACACCCAAACAACTTGTTAATATCTATTCGAAGCGAATGCAGATTGAAGAAACCTTCCGAG
ACTTGAAAAGTCCTGCCTACGGACTAGGCCTACGCCATAGCCGAACGAGCAGCTCAGAGCGTTTTGATAT
CATGCTGCTAATCGCCCTGATGCTTCAACTAACATGTTGGCTTGCGGGCGTTCATGCTCAGAAACAAGGT
TGGGACAAGCACTTCCAGGCTAACACAGTCAGAAATCGAAACGTACTCTCAACAGTTCGCTTAGGCATGG
AAGTTTTGCGGCATTCTGGCTACACAATAACAAGGGAAGACTTACTCGTGGCTGCAACCCTACTAGCTCA
AAATTTATTCACACATGGTTACGCTTTGGGGAAATTATGAGGGGATCTCTCAGCCCTTAACGTGAGTTTT
CGTTCCACTGAGCGTCAGACCCCGTAGAAAAGATCAAAGGATCTTCTTGAGATCCTTTTTTTCTGCGCGT
AATCTGCTGCTTGCAAACAAAAAAACCACCGCTACCAGCGGTGGTTTGTTTGCCGGATCAAGAGCTACCA
ACTCTTTTTCCGAAGGTAACTGGCTTCAGCAGAGCGCAGATACCAAATACTGTCCTTCTAGTGTAGCCGT
AGTTAGGCCACCACTTCAAGAACTCTGTAGCACCGCCTACATACCTCGCTCTGCTAATCCTGTTACCAGT
GGCTGCTGCCAGTGGCGATAAGTCGTGTCTTACCGGGTTGGACTCAAGACGATAGTTACCGGATAAGGCG
CAGCGGTCGGGCTGAACGGGGGGTTCGTGCACACAGCCCAGCTTGGAGCGAACGACCTACACCGAACTGA
GATACCTACAGCGTGAGCTATGAGAAAGCGCCACGCTTCCCGAAGGGAGAAAGGCGGACAGGTATCCGGT
AAGCGGCAGGGTCGGAACAGGAGAGCGCACGAGGGAGCTTCCAGGGGGAAACGCCTGGTATCTTTATAGT
CCTGTCGGGTTTCGCCACCTCTGACTTGAGCGTCGATTTTTGTGATGCTCGTCAGGGGGGCGGAGCCTAT
GGAAAAACGCCAGCAACGCGGCCTTTTTACGGTTCCTGGCCTTTTGCTGGCCTTTTGCTCACATGTTCTT
TCCTGCGTTATCCCCTGATTCTGTGGATAACCGTATTACCGCCTTTGAGTGAGCTGATACCGCTCGCCGC
AGCCGAACGACCGAGCGCAGCGAGTCAGTGAGCGAGGAAGCGGAAGAGCGCCTGATGCGGTATTTTCTCC
TTACGCATCTGTGCGGTATTTCACACCGCATATGGTGCACTCTCAGTACAATCTGCTCTGATGCCGCATA
GTTAAGCCAGTATACACTCCGCTATCGCTACGTGACTGGGTCATGGCTGCGCCCCGACACCCGCCAACAC
CCGCTGACGCGCCCTGACGGGCTTGTCTGCTCCCGGCATCCGCTTACAGACAAGCTGTGACCGTCTCCGG
GAGCTGCATGTGTCAGAGGTTTTCACCGTCATCACCGAAACGCGCGAGGCAGGGTGCCTTGATGTGGGCG
CCTTATTTGCCGACTACCTTGGTGATCTCGCCTTTCACGTAGTGGACAAATTCTTCCAACTGATCTGCGC
GCGAGGCCAAGCGATCTTCTTCTTGTCCAAGATAAGCCTGTCTAGCTTCAAGTATGACGGGCTGATACTG
GGCCGGCAGGCGCTCCATTGCCCAGTCGGCAGCGACATCCTTCGGCGCGATTTTGCCGGTTACTGCGCTG
TACCAAATGCGGGACAACGTAAGCACTACATTTCGCTCATCGCCAGCCCAGTCGGGCGGCGAGTTCCATA
GCGTTAAGGTTTCATTTAGCGCCTCAAATAGATCCTGTTCAGGAACCGGATCAAAGAGTTCCTCCGCCGC
TGGACCTACCAAGGCAACGCTATGTTCTCTTGCTTTTGTCAGCAAGATAGCCAGATCAATGTCGATCGTG
GCTGGCTCGAAGATACCTGCAAGAATGTCATTGCGCTGCCATTCTCCAAATTGCAGTTCGCGCTTAGCTG
GATAACGCCACGGAATGATGTCGTCGTGCACAACAATGGTGACTTCTACAGCGCGGAGAATCTCGCTCTC
TCCAGGGGAAGCCGAAGTTTCCAAAAGGTCGTTGATCAAAGCTCGCCGCGTTGTTTCATCAAGCCTTACG
GTCACCGTAACCAGCAAATCAATATCACTGTGTGGCTTCAGGCCGCCATCCACTGCGGAGCCGTACAAAT
GTACGGCCAGCAACGTCGGTTCGAGATGGCGCTCGATGACGCCAACTACCTCTGATAGTTGAGTCGATAC
TTCGGCGATCACCGCTTCCCTCAT
