>Addgene plasmid #106433 | pUBQ10::ZF2CACTA1_3xFLAG_TET1cd | depositor partial sequence | sequence record 201567 | pUBQ10::ZF1CACTA1_3xFlag_TET1cd
AGTCTAGCTCAACAGAGCTTTTAACCCAAATTGGTACAATAGAATACAACTTTAGATCATAATTCTCAAA
AGAAAGAGATTCCTTAGCTATTCTATCTGCCACTCCATTTCCTTCTCGGCTTGTATGCACAAGCATAAAA
TCCTCAAACTTGCTAAGTAGATACTTTATGTCTTGGATAATTGGATTGAGACTTGACAAGCATAACTTTC
ATGTAACCAAAGACACAAGTTGCTGAGAATCCACCTCAAAAATGATCTTCCTATAATTGAATCGGGATAA
TGACAGCACAGCCCATCTAAGAGCCTCCACTTCTACTTCCAGCACGCTTCTTACTTTTACCACAGCTCTT
GCACCTAACCATAACACCTTCCCTGTATGATCGCGAAGCACCCACCCTAAGCCACATTTTAATCCTTCTG
TTGGCCATGCCCCATCAAAGTTGCACTTAACCCAAGATTGTGGTGGAGCTTCCCATGTTTCTCGTCTGTC
CCGACGGTGTTGTGGTTGGTGCTTTCCTTACATTCTGAGCCTCTTTCCTTCTAATCCACTCATCTGCATC
TTCTTGTGTCCTTACTAATACCTCATTGGTTCCAAATTCCCTCCCTTTAAGCACCAGCTCGTTTCTGTTC
TTCCACAGCCTCCCAAGTATCCAAGGGACTAAAGCCTCCACATTCTTCAGATCAGGATATTCTTGTTTAA
GATGTTGAACTCTATGGAGGTTTGTATGAACTGATGATCTAGGACCGGATAAGTTCCCTTCTTCATAGCG
AACTTATTCAAAGAATGTTTTGTGTATCATTCTTGTTACATTGTTATTAATGAAAAAATATTATTGGTCA
TTGGACTGAACACGAGTGTTAAATATGGACCAGGCCCCAAATAAGATCCATTGATATATGAATTAAATAA
CAAGAATAAATCGAGTCACCAAACCACTTGCCTTTTTTAACGAGACTTGTTCACCAACTTGATACAAAAG
TCATTATCCTATGCAAATCAATAATCATACAAAAATATCCAATAACACTAAAAAATTAAAAGAAATGGAT
AATTTCACAATATGTTATACGATAAAGAAGTTACTTTTCCAAGAAATTCACTGATTTTATAAGCCCACTT
GCATTAGATAAATGGCAAAAAAAAACAAAAAGGAAAAGAAATAAAGCACGAAGAATTCTAGAAAATACGA
AATACGCTTCAATGCAGTGGGACCCACGGTTCAATTATTGCCAATTTTCAGCTCCACCGTATATTTAAAA
AATAAAACGATAATGCTAAAAAAATATAAATCGTAACGATCGTTAAATCTCAACGGCTGGATCTTATGAC
GACCGTTAGAAATTGTGGTTGTCGACGAGTCAGTAATAAACGGCGTCAAAGTGGTTGCAGCCGGCACACA
CGAGTCGTGTTTATCAACTCAAAGCACAAATACTTTTCCTCAACCTAAAAATAAGGCAATTAGCCAAAAA
CAACTTTGCGTGTAAACAACGCTCAATACACGTGTCATTTTATTATTAGCTATTGCTTCACCGCCTTAGC
TTTCTCGTGACCTAGTCGTCCTCGTCTTTTCTTCTTCTTCTTCTATAAAACAATACCCAAAGAGCTCTTC
TTCTTCACAATTCAGATTTCAATTTCTCAAAATCTTAAAAACTTTCTCTCAATTCTCTCTACCGTGATCA
AGGTAAATTTCTGTGTTCCTTATTCTCTCAAAATCTTCGATTTTGTTTTCGTTCGATCCCAATTTCGTAT
ATGTTCTTTGGTTTAGATTCTGTTAATCTTAGATCGAAGACGATTTTCTGGGTTTGATCGTTAGATATCA
TCTTAATTCTCGATTAGGGTTTCATAGATATCATCCGATTTGTTCAAATAATTTGAGTTTTGTCGAATAA
TTACTCTTCGATTTGTGATTTCTATCTAGATCTGGTGTTAGTTTCTAGTTTGTGCGATCGAATTTGTCGA
TTAATCTGAGTTTTTCTGATTAACAGATGGTTGAGAAACCTTACAAGTGCCCGGAGTGCGGAAAGTCTTT
TTCACAAAACTCAACCTTGACGGAGCATCAGCGAACACATACCGGGGAAAAGCCGTATAAGTGTCCGGAA
TGCGGGAAATCTTTTTCTAGGTCTGATAACTTGGTGAGACACCAGCGTACACACACAGGTGAAAAGCCTT
ACAAGTGCCCAGAATGCGGAAAGAGCTTCAGCACCACCGGCAATCTGACCGTACATCAGCGAACTCATAC
AGGTGAGAAACCCTATAAGTGTCCTGAGTGCGGAAAATCTTTCAGCCAATCATCAAATTTAGTGAGACAT
CAGAGGACCCACACAGGGGAGAAGCCGTATAAATGTCCCGAGTGTGGGAAAAGTTTCTCTCGATCCGATA
ACCTGGTACGACATCAGCGAACCCATACTGGTGAGAAGCCCTATAAATGCCCTGAATGCGGCAAATCCTT
TTCCACGTCCGGGAGCCTAGTTAGGCATCAACGAACCCATACCGGTAACCGCGCCAAGCTTGGTACCGAC
TACAAAGACGATGACGACAAAGACTACAAAGACGATGACGACAAAGACTACAAAGACGATGACGACAAAG
GATCCCTTGAGGTTCTTTTCGGCGCGCCAAGCTATCAAACAAGTTTGTACAAAAAAGCAGGCTCCGCGGC
CGCCCCCTTCACCATGGGATCCCTGCCCACCTGCAGCTGTCTTGATCGAGTTATACAAAAAGACAAAGGC
CCATATTATACACACCTTGGGGCAGGACCAAGTGTTGCTGCTGTCAGGGAAATCATGGAGAATAGGTATG
GTCAAAAAGGAAACGCAATAAGGATAGAAATAGTAGTGTACACCGGTAAAGAAGGGAAAAGCTCTCATGG
GTGTCCAATTGCTAAGTGGGTTTTAAGAAGAAGCAGTGATGAAGAAAAAGTTCTTTGTTTGGTCCGGCAG
CGTACAGGCCACCACTGTCCAACTGCTGTGATGGTGGTGCTCATCATGGTGTGGGATGGCATCCCTCTTC
CAATGGCCGACCGGCTATACACAGAGCTCACAGAGAATCTAAAGTCATACAATGGGCACCCTACCGACAG
AAGATGCACCCTCAATGAAAATCGTACCTGTACATGTCAAGGAATTGATCCAGAGACTTGTGGAGCTTCA
TTCTCTTTTGGCTGTTCATGGAGTATGTACTTTAATGGCTGTAAGTTTGGTAGAAGCCCAAGCCCCAGAA
GATTTAGAATTGATCCAAGCTCTCCCTTACATGAAAAAAACCTTGAAGATAACTTACAGAGTTTGGCTAC
ACGATTAGCTCCAATTTATAAGCAGTATGCTCCAGTAGCTTACCAAAATCAGGTGGAATATGAAAATGTT
GCCCGAGAATGTCGGCTTGGCAGCAAGGAAGGTCGACCCTTCTCTGGGGTCACTGCTTGCCTGGACTTCT
GTGCTCATCCCCACAGGGACATTCACAACATGAATAATGGAAGCACTGTGGTTTGTACCTTAACTCGAGA
AGATAACCGCTCTTTGGGTGTTATTCCTCAAGATGAGCAGCTCCATGTGCTACCTCTTTATAAGCTTTCA
GACACAGATGAGTTTGGCTCCAAGGAAGGAATGGAAGCCAAGATCAAATCTGGGGCCATCGAGGTCCTGG
CACCCCGCCGCAAAAAAAGAACGTGTTTCACTCAGCCTGTTCCCCGTTCTGGAAAGAAGAGGGCTGCGAT
GATGACAGAGGTTCTTGCACATAAGATAAGGGCAGTGGAAAAGAAACCTATTCCCCGAATCAAGCGGAAG
AATAACTCAACAACAACAAACAACAGTAAGCCTTCGTCACTGCCAACCTTAGGGAGTAACACTGAGACCG
TGCAACCTGAAGTAAAAAGTGAAACCGAACCCCATTTTATCTTAAAAAGTTCAGACAACACTAAAACTTA
TTCGCTGATGCCATCCGCTCCTCACCCAGTGAAAGAGGCATCTCCAGGCTTCTCCTGGTCCCCGAAGACT
GCTTCAGCCACACCAGCTCCACTGAAGAATGACGCAACAGCCTCATGCGGGTTTTCAGAAAGAAGCAGCA
CTCCCCACTGTACGATGCCTTCGGGAAGACTCAGTGGTGCCAATGCTGCAGCTGCTGATGGCCCTGGCAT
TTCACAGCTTGGCGAAGTGGCTCCTCTCCCCACCCTGTCTGCTCCTGTGATGGAGCCCCTCATTAATTCT
GAGCCTTCCACTGGTGTGACTGAGCCGCTAACGCCTCATCAGCCAAACCACCAGCCCTCCTTCCTCACCT
CTCCTCAAGACCTTGCCTCTTCTCCAATGGAAGAAGATGAGCAGCATTCTGAAGCAGATGAGCCTCCATC
AGACGAACCCCTATCTGATGACCCCCTGTCACCTGCTGAGGAGAAATTGCCCCACATTGATGAGTATTGG
TCAGACAGTGAGCACATCTTTTTGGATGCAAATATTGGTGGGGTGGCCATCGCACCTGCTCACGGCTCGG
TTTTGATTGAGTGTGCCCGGCGAGAGCTGCACGCTACCACTCCTGTTGAGCACCCCAACCGTAATCATCC
AACCCGCCTCTCCCTTGTCTTTTACCAGCACAAAAACCTAAATAAGCCCCAACATGGTTTTGAACTAAAC
AAGATTAAGTTTGAGGCTAAAGAAGCTAAGAATAAGAAAATGAAGGCCTCAGAGCAAAAAGACCAGGCAG
CTAATGAAGGTCCAGAACAGTCCTCTGAAGTAAATGAATTGAACCAAATTCCTTCTCATAAAGCATTAAC
ATTAACCCATGACAATGTTGTCACCGTGTCCCCTTATGCTCTCACACACGTTGCGGGGCCCTATAACCAT
TGGGTCTGAAAGGGTGGGCGCGCCGACCCAGCTTTCTTGTACAAAGTGGTTCGATAATTCTTAATTAACT
AGTTCTAGAGCGGCCGCCACCGCGGTGGAGCTCCTAGGTGAGTCTAGAGAGTTAATTAAGACCCGGGACT
AGTCCCTAGAGTCCTGCTTTAATGAGATATGCGAGACGCCTATGATCGCATGATATTTGCTTTCAATTCT
GTTGTGCACGTTGTAAAAAACCTGAGCATGTGTAGCTCAGATCCTTACCGCCGGTTTCGGTTCATTCTAA
TGAATATATCACCCGTTACTATCGTATTTTTATGAATAATATTCTCCGTTCAATTTACTGATTGTACCCT
ACTACTTATATGTACAATATTAAAATGAAAACAATATATTGTGCTGAATAGGTTTATAGCGACATCTATG
ATAGAGCGCCACAATAACAAACAATTGCGTTTTATTATTACAAATCCAATTTTAAAAAAAGCGGCAGAAC
CGGTCAAACCTAAAAGACTGATTACATAAATCTTATTCAAATTTCAAAAGTGCCCCAGGGGCTAGTATCT
ACGACACACCGAGCGGCGAACTAATAACGCTCACTGAAGGGAACTCCGGTTCCCCGCCGGCGCGCATGGG
TGAGATTCCTTGAAGTTGAGTATTGGCCGTCCGCTCTACCGAAAGTTACGGGCACCATTCAACCCGGTCC
AGCACGGCGGCCGGGTAACCGACTTGCTGCCCCGAGAATTATGCAGCATTTTTTTGGTGTATGTGGGCCC
CAAATGAAGTGCAGGTCAAACCTTGACAGTGACGACAAATCGTTGGGCGGGTCCAGGGCGAATTTTGCGA
CGAGCT
