>Addgene plasmid #106433 | pUBQ10::ZF2CACTA1_3xFLAG_TET1cd | depositor partial sequence | sequence record 201775 | pUBQ10
AGTCTAGCTCAACAGAGCTTTTAACCCAAATTGGTACAATAGAATACAACTTTAGATCATAATTCTCAAA
AGAAAGAGATTCCTTAGCTATTCTATCTGCCACTCCATTTCCTTCTCGGCTTGTATGCACAAGCATAAAA
TCCTCAAACTTGCTAAGTAGATACTTTATGTCTTGGATAATTGGATTGAGACTTGACAAGCATAACTTTC
ATGTAACCAAAGACACAAGTTGCTGAGAATCCACCTCAAAAATGATCTTCCTATAATTGAATCGGGATAA
TGACAGCACAGCCCATCTAAGAGCCTCCACTTCTACTTCCAGCACGCTTCTTACTTTTACCACAGCTCTT
GCACCTAACCATAACACCTTCCCTGTATGATCGCGAAGCACCCACCCTAAGCCACATTTTAATCCTTCTG
TTGGCCATGCCCCATCAAAGTTGCACTTAACCCAAGATTGTGGTGGAGCTTCCCATGTTTCTCGTCTGTC
CCGACGGTGTTGTGGTTGGTGCTTTCCTTACATTCTGAGCCTCTTTCCTTCTAATCCACTCATCTGCATC
TTCTTGTGTCCTTACTAATACCTCATTGGTTCCAAATTCCCTCCCTTTAAGCACCAGCTCGTTTCTGTTC
TTCCACAGCCTCCCAAGTATCCAAGGGACTAAAGCCTCCACATTCTTCAGATCAGGATATTCTTGTTTAA
GATGTTGAACTCTATGGAGGTTTGTATGAACTGATGATCTAGGACCGGATAAGTTCCCTTCTTCATAGCG
AACTTATTCAAAGAATGTTTTGTGTATCATTCTTGTTACATTGTTATTAATGAAAAAATATTATTGGTCA
TTGGACTGAACACGAGTGTTAAATATGGACCAGGCCCCAAATAAGATCCATTGATATATGAATTAAATAA
CAAGAATAAATCGAGTCACCAAACCACTTGCCTTTTTTAACGAGACTTGTTCACCAACTTGATACAAAAG
TCATTATCCTATGCAAATCAATAATCATACAAAAATATCCAATAACACTAAAAAATTAAAAGAAATGGAT
AATTTCACAATATGTTATACGATAAAGAAGTTACTTTTCCAAGAAATTCACTGATTTTATAAGCCCACTT
GCATTAGATAAATGGCAAAAAAAAACAAAAAGGAAAAGAAATAAAGCACGAAGAATTCTAGAAAATACGA
AATACGCTTCAATGCAGTGGGACCCACGGTTCAATTATTGCCAATTTTCAGCTCCACCGTATATTTAAAA
AATAAAACGATAATGCTAAAAAAATATAAATCGTAACGATCGTTAAATCTCAACGGCTGGATCTTATGAC
GACCGTTAGAAATTGTGGTTGTCGACGAGTCAGTAATAAACGGCGTCAAAGTGGTTGCAGCCGGCACACA
CGAGTCGTGTTTATCAACTCAAAGCACAAATACTTTTCCTCAACCTAAAAATAAGGCAATTAGCCAAAAA
CAACTTTGCGTGTAAACAACGCTCAATACACGTGTCATTTTATTATTAGCTATTGCTTCACCGCCTTAGC
TTTCTCGTGACCTAGTCGTCCTCGTCTTTTCTTCTTCTTCTTCTATAAAACAATACCCAAAGAGCTCTTC
TTCTTCACAATTCAGATTTCAATTTCTCAAAATCTTAAAAACTTTCTCTCAATTCTCTCTACCGTGATCA
AGGTAAATTTCTGTGTTCCTTATTCTCTCAAAATCTTCGATTTTGTTTTCGTTCGATCCCAATTTCGTAT
ATGTTCTTTGGTTTAGATTCTGTTAATCTTAGATCGAAGACGATTTTCTGGGTTTGATCGTTAGATATCA
TCTTAATTCTCGATTAGGGTTTCATAGATATCATCCGATTTGTTCAAATAATTTGAGTTTTGTCGAATAA
TTACTCTTCGATTTGTGATTTCTATCTAGATCTGGTGTTAGTTTCTAGTTTGTGCGATCGAATTTGTCGA
TTAATCTGAGTTTTTCTGATTAACAG
