>Addgene plasmid #106433 | pUBQ10::ZF2CACTA1_3xFLAG_TET1cd | depositor partial sequence | sequence record 201776 | ZF1CACTA1
GAGAAACCTTACAAGTGCCCGGAGTGCGGAAAGTCTTTTTCACAAAACTCAACCTTGACGGAGCATCAGC
GAACACATACCGGGGAAAAGCCGTATAAGTGTCCGGAATGCGGGAAATCTTTTTCTAGGTCTGATAACTT
GGTGAGACACCAGCGTACACACACAGGTGAAAAGCCTTACAAGTGCCCAGAATGCGGAAAGAGCTTCAGC
ACCACCGGCAATCTGACCGTACATCAGCGAACTCATACAGGTGAGAAACCCTATAAGTGTCCTGAGTGCG
GAAAATCTTTCAGCCAATCATCAAATTTAGTGAGACATCAGAGGACCCACACAGGGGAGAAGCCGTATAA
ATGTCCCGAGTGTGGGAAAAGTTTCTCTCGATCCGATAACCTGGTACGACATCAGCGAACCCATACTGGT
GAGAAGCCCTATAAATGCCCTGAATGCGGCAAATCCTTTTCCACGTCCGGGAGCCTAGTTAGGCATCAAC
GAACCCATACCGGT
