>Addgene plasmid #106433 | pUBQ10::ZF2CACTA1_3xFLAG_TET1cd | depositor partial sequence | sequence record 201777 | 3xFLAG
CGCGCCAAGCTTGGTACCGACTACAAAGACGATGACGACAAAGACTACAAAGACGATGACGACAAAGACT
ACAAAGACGATGACGACAAAGGATCCCTTGAGGTTCTTTTC
