>Addgene plasmid #106433 | pUBQ10::ZF2CACTA1_3xFLAG_TET1cd | depositor partial sequence | sequence record 201778 | TET1cd
ATGGGATCCCTGCCCACCTGCAGCTGTCTTGATCGAGTTATACAAAAAGACAAAGGCCCATATTATACAC
ACCTTGGGGCAGGACCAAGTGTTGCTGCTGTCAGGGAAATCATGGAGAATAGGTATGGTCAAAAAGGAAA
CGCAATAAGGATAGAAATAGTAGTGTACACCGGTAAAGAAGGGAAAAGCTCTCATGGGTGTCCAATTGCT
AAGTGGGTTTTAAGAAGAAGCAGTGATGAAGAAAAAGTTCTTTGTTTGGTCCGGCAGCGTACAGGCCACC
ACTGTCCAACTGCTGTGATGGTGGTGCTCATCATGGTGTGGGATGGCATCCCTCTTCCAATGGCCGACCG
GCTATACACAGAGCTCACAGAGAATCTAAAGTCATACAATGGGCACCCTACCGACAGAAGATGCACCCTC
AATGAAAATCGTACCTGTACATGTCAAGGAATTGATCCAGAGACTTGTGGAGCTTCATTCTCTTTTGGCT
GTTCATGGAGTATGTACTTTAATGGCTGTAAGTTTGGTAGAAGCCCAAGCCCCAGAAGATTTAGAATTGA
TCCAAGCTCTCCCTTACATGAAAAAAACCTTGAAGATAACTTACAGAGTTTGGCTACACGATTAGCTCCA
ATTTATAAGCAGTATGCTCCAGTAGCTTACCAAAATCAGGTGGAATATGAAAATGTTGCCCGAGAATGTC
GGCTTGGCAGCAAGGAAGGTCGACCCTTCTCTGGGGTCACTGCTTGCCTGGACTTCTGTGCTCATCCCCA
CAGGGACATTCACAACATGAATAATGGAAGCACTGTGGTTTGTACCTTAACTCGAGAAGATAACCGCTCT
TTGGGTGTTATTCCTCAAGATGAGCAGCTCCATGTGCTACCTCTTTATAAGCTTTCAGACACAGATGAGT
TTGGCTCCAAGGAAGGAATGGAAGCCAAGATCAAATCTGGGGCCATCGAGGTCCTGGCACCCCGCCGCAA
AAAAAGAACGTGTTTCACTCAGCCTGTTCCCCGTTCTGGAAAGAAGAGGGCTGCGATGATGACAGAGGTT
CTTGCACATAAGATAAGGGCAGTGGAAAAGAAACCTATTCCCCGAATCAAGCGGAAGAATAACTCAACAA
CAACAAACAACAGTAAGCCTTCGTCACTGCCAACCTTAGGGAGTAACACTGAGACCGTGCAACCTGAAGT
AAAAAGTGAAACCGAACCCCATTTTATCTTAAAAAGTTCAGACAACACTAAAACTTATTCGCTGATGCCA
TCCGCTCCTCACCCAGTGAAAGAGGCATCTCCAGGCTTCTCCTGGTCCCCGAAGACTGCTTCAGCCACAC
CAGCTCCACTGAAGAATGACGCAACAGCCTCATGCGGGTTTTCAGAAAGAAGCAGCACTCCCCACTGTAC
GATGCCTTCGGGAAGACTCAGTGGTGCCAATGCTGCAGCTGCTGATGGCCCTGGCATTTCACAGCTTGGC
GAAGTGGCTCCTCTCCCCACCCTGTCTGCTCCTGTGATGGAGCCCCTCATTAATTCTGAGCCTTCCACTG
GTGTGACTGAGCCGCTAACGCCTCATCAGCCAAACCACCAGCCCTCCTTCCTCACCTCTCCTCAAGACCT
TGCCTCTTCTCCAATGGAAGAAGATGAGCAGCATTCTGAAGCAGATGAGCCTCCATCAGACGAACCCCTA
TCTGATGACCCCCTGTCACCTGCTGAGGAGAAATTGCCCCACATTGATGAGTATTGGTCAGACAGTGAGC
ACATCTTTTTGGATGCAAATATTGGTGGGGTGGCCATCGCACCTGCTCACGGCTCGGTTTTGATTGAGTG
TGCCCGGCGAGAGCTGCACGCTACCACTCCTGTTGAGCACCCCAACCGTAATCATCCAACCCGCCTCTCC
CTTGTCTTTTACCAGCACAAAAACCTAAATAAGCCCCAACATGGTTTTGAACTAAACAAGATTAAGTTTG
AGGCTAAAGAAGCTAAGAATAAGAAAATGAAGGCCTCAGAGCAAAAAGACCAGGCAGCTAATGAAGGTCC
AGAACAGTCCTCTGAAGTAAATGAATTGAACCAAATTCCTTCTCATAAAGCATTAACATTAACCCATGAC
AATGTTGTCACCGTGTCCCCTTATGCTCTCACACACGTTGCGGGGCCCTATAACCATTGGGTCTGA
